Addgene plasmid #126078: pLSU4cg10
Purpose: Plant transformation vector for stable expression of plastid targeted GFP1-10 in plant cells
Depositing lab: Ralf-Bernd Klösgen. Depositing organization: Martin-Luther-Universitaet Halle-Wittenberg. Publication: Targeting specificity of nuclear-encoded organelle proteins with a self-assembling split-fluorescent protein toolkit. Sharma M, Kretschmer C, Lampe C, Stuttmann J, Klosgen RB. J Cell Sci. 2019 Jun 3;132(11). pii: jcs.230839. doi: 10.1242/jcs.230839. PubMed 31085714.
Backbone
  Vector backbone: pLSU4
  Backbone manufacturer: Lee et al., 2012
  Backbone size w/o insert (bp): 5379
  Vector type: Plant Expression ; Binary
  Selectable markers: Hygromycin
Growth in bacteria
  Bacterial resistance: Kanamycin, 50 μg/mL
  Growth temperature: 37°C
  Growth strain: DH5alpha
  Copy number: High Copy
Gene/Insert
  Gene/Insert name: Chloroplastic FNR transit peptide (alt name: FNR (tp))
  Species: Spinacia oleracea
  Insert size (bp): 834
  GenBank ID: M86349.1
  Promoter: longCaMV35S
  Tag / fusion protein: GFP1-10 (C terminal on insert)
  Cloning method: Restriction Enzyme; 5′ cloning site BsaI (destroyed during cloning); 3′ cloning site BsaI (destroyed during cloning)
  Sequencing primers: 5′ ATGACGCACAATCCCACTATCC
Terms and licenses: Academic/Nonprofit Terms; Industry Terms: Not Available to Industry
How to cite: pLSU4cg10 was a gift from Ralf-Bernd Klösgen (Addgene plasmid # 126078 ; http://n2t.net/addgene:126078 ; RRID:Addgene_126078)
