[The description below was written by a language model from this plasmid's Addgene catalogue record and pLannotate feature annotations shown in this document.]
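Description:
pLSU4cg10 is a binary plant transformation vector built on the small pLSU4 backbone, designed for stable, Agrobacterium-mediated expression of a plastid-targeted GFP1-10 fragment in plant cells. It carries a high-copy ColE1/pUC-type origin for propagation in E. coli and the pVS1 replication module (RepA, StaA and oriV), which supports maintenance in Agrobacterium. Bacterial selection is by kanamycin through an aph(3')-Ia gene located outside the T-DNA. Transformed plant cells are selected with hygromycin via an hph (hygromycin phosphotransferase) gene placed near the annotated left border repeat. The promoter driving hph is not clearly identified in the feature table, and no right border repeat was annotated, although one would be expected in a binary vector.

The payload is driven by a long CaMV 35S promoter. The upstream CaMV-derived segments annotated as fragments of a viral coding sequence at the end of the circular record, directly preceding the core promoter, probably reflect this extended 35S region. A TMV Ω leader follows as a translational enhancer, then the chloroplast transit peptide of spinach ferredoxin-NADP+ reductase (FNR) fused at its C-terminus to GFP1-10, with an octopine synthase terminator closing the cassette. The insert was assembled through BsaI sites that were destroyed during cloning.

GFP1-10 comprises the first ten β-strands of superfolder GFP and is non-fluorescent by itself. It regains fluorescence only when it meets the complementary GFP11 strand. Plants expressing this plastid-resident "receptor" therefore serve as part of a self-assembling split-fluorescent protein toolkit: a candidate protein tagged with GFP11 gives a signal only if it reaches the plastid, allowing the organelle targeting specificity of nuclear-encoded proteins to be tested.
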