Features (pLannotate 1.2.2; 18 found; start..end, strand, type, name):
      1..346     +  promoter       CaMV 35S promoter: strong constitutive promoter from cauliflower mosaic virus
    298..344     +  promoter       minimal CaMV 35S promoter: minimal 35S promoter from cauliflower mosaic virus
    375..428     +  misc_feature   TMV Ω: translational enhancer from the tobacco mosaic virus 5'-leader sequence (Gallie et al., 1988)
    437..610     +  CDS            PETH (fragment): FENR_SPIOL - Experimental evidence at protein level: Swiss-Prot protein existence level 1. May play a key role in regulating the relative amounts of cyclic and non-cyclic electron flow to meet the demands of the plant for ATP and reducing power. From Spinacia oleracea (Spinach).
    605..1246    +  CDS            GFP(1-10): fragment of superfolder GFP consisting of the first 10 β-strands associates with GFP11, the 11th β-strand, to reconstitute fluorescent GFP (Cabantous et al., 2005; Kamiyama et al., 2016)
   1277..1984    +  terminator     OCS terminator: octopine synthase terminator
   2204..3019    +  CDS            KanR: aminoglycoside phosphotransferase; aph(3')-Ia; confers resistance to kanamycin in bacteria or G418 (Geneticin®) in eukaryotes
   3105..3693    +  rep_origin     ori: high-copy-number ColE1/pMB1/pBR322/pUC origin of replication
   3939..4568    +  CDS            pVS1 StaA: stability protein from the Pseudomonas plasmid pVS1 (Heeb et al., 2000)
   4997..6070    +  CDS            pVS1 RepA: replication protein from the Pseudomonas plasmid pVS1 (Heeb et al., 2000)
   6166..6208    +  rep_origin     pVS1 oriV (fragment): origin of replication for the Pseudomonas plasmid pVS1 (Heeb et al., 2000)
   6228..6422    +  rep_origin     pVS1 oriV: origin of replication for the Pseudomonas plasmid pVS1 (Heeb et al., 2000)
   6589..6612    +  misc_feature   LB T-DNA repeat: left border repeat from octopine Ach5 T-DNA
   6625..6746    +  terminator     OCS terminator (fragment): octopine synthase terminator
   6810..6830    +  promoter       mCMV promoter (fragment): mouse cytomegalovirus (CMV) immediate early promoter
   6919..7941    +  CDS            hph: KHYB_ECOLX - Experimental evidence at protein level: Swiss-Prot protein existence level 1. The aminoglycoside phosphotransferases achieve inactivation of their antibiotic substrates by phosphorylation. Only phosphorylates hygromycin and closely related compounds such as demethyl analogs and destomycin. From Escherichia coli.
   8288..9094    +  CDS            IBMP_CAMVB (fragment): Experimental evidence at protein level: Swiss-Prot protein existence level 1. Enhances the ribosomal termination-reinitiation event leading to the translation of major open reading frames on the polycistronic viral RNAs. From Cauliflower mosaic virus (strain Bari 1) (CaMV).
   9096..9275    +  CDS            IBMP_CAMVB (fragment): Experimental evidence at protein level: Swiss-Prot protein existence level 1. Enhances the ribosomal termination-reinitiation event leading to the translation of major open reading frames on the polycistronic viral RNAs. From Cauliflower mosaic virus (strain Bari 1) (CaMV).
>Addgene plasmid #126078 | pLSU4cg10 | addgene full sequence | sequence record 246137 | Addgene NGS Result
TGAGACTTTTCAACAAAGGATAATTTCGGGAAACCTCCTCGGATTCCATTGCCCAGCTATCTGTCACTTC
ATCGAAAGGACAGTAGAAAAGGAAGGTGGCTCCTACAAATGCCATCATTGCGATAAAGGAAAGGCTATCA
TTCAAGATCTCTCTGCCGACAGTGGTCCCAAAGATGGACCCCCACCCACGAGGAGCATCGTGGAAAAAGA
AGAGGTTCCAACCACGTCTACAAAGCAAGTGGATTGATGTGACATCTCCACTGACGTAAGGGATGACGCA
CAATCCCACTATCCTTCGCAAGACCCTTCCTCTATATAAGGAAGTTCATTTCATTTGGAGAGGACACGCT
CGAGTATAAGAGCTCATTTTTACAACAATTACCAACAACAACAAACAACAAACAACATTACAATTACATT
TACAATTATCGATACCATGACCACCGCTGTCACCGCCGCTGTTTCTTTCCCCTCTACCAAAACCACCTCT
CTCTCCGCCCGAAGCTCCTCCGTCATTTCCCCTGACAAAATCAGCTACAAAAAGGTTCCTTTGTACTACA
GGAATGTATCTGCAACTGGGAAAATGGGACCCATCAGGGCCGCAATGTCCAAAGGAGAAGAACTGTTTAC
CGGTGTTGTGCCAATTTTGGTTGAACTCGATGGTGATGTCAACGGACATAAGTTCTCAGTGAGAGGCGAA
GGAGAAGGTGACGCCACCATTGGAAAATTGACTCTTAAATTCATCTGTACTACTGGTAAACTTCCTGTAC
CATGGCCGACTCTCGTAACAACGCTTACGTACGGAGTTCAGTGCTTTTCGAGATACCCAGACCATATGAA
AAGACATGACTTTTTTAAGTCGGCTATGCCTGAAGGTTACGTGCAAGAAAGAACAATTTCGTTCAAAGAT
GATGGAAAATATAAAACTAGAGCAGTTGTTAAATTTGAAGGAGATACTTTGGTTAACCGCATTGAACTGA
AAGGAACAGATTTTAAAGAAGATGGTAATATTCTTGGACACAAACTCGAATACAATTTTAATAGTCATAA
CGTATACATCACTGCTGATAAGCAAAAGAACGGAATTAAAGCGAATTTCACAGTACGCCATAATGTAGAA
GATGGCAGTGTTCAACTTGCCGACCATTACCAACAAAACACCCCTATTGGAGACGGTCCGGTACTTCTTC
CTGATAATCACTACCTCTCAACACAAACAGTCCTGAGCAAAGATCCAAATGAAAAAGGAACAGGTGGCGG
CGGAAGTTAGCTTGTCCTGCTTTAATGAGATATGCGAGAAGCCTATGATCGCATGATATTTGCTTTCAAT
TCTGTTGTGCACGTTGTAAAAAACCTGAGCATGTGTAGCTCAGATCCTTACCGCCGGTTTCGGTTCATTC
TAATGAATATATCACCCGTTACTATCGTATTTTTATGAATAATATTCTCCGTTCAATTTACTGATTGTAC
CCTACTACTTATATGTACAATATTAAAATGAAAACAATATATTGTGCTGAATAGGTTTATAGCGACATCT
ATGATAGAGCGCCACAATAACAAACAATTGCGTTTTATTATTACAAATCCAATTTTAAAAAAAGCGGCAG
AACCGGTCAAACCTAAAAGACTGATTACATAAATCTTATTCAAATTTCAAAAGTGCCCCAGGGGCTAGTA
TCTACGACACACCGAGCGGCGAACTAATAACGCTCACTGAAGGGAACTCCGGTTCCCCGCCGGCGCGCAT
GGGTGAGATTCCTTGAAGTTGAGTATTGGCCGTCCGCTCTACCGAAAGTTACGGGCACCATTCAACCCGG
TCCAGCACGGCGGCCGGGTAACCGACTTGCTGCCCCGAGAATTATGCAGCATTTTTTTGGTGTATGTGGG
CCCCAAATGAAGTGCAGGTCAAACCTTGACAGTGACGACAAATCGTTGGGCGGGTCCAGGGCGAATTTTG
CGACAACATGTCGAGGCTCAGCAGGACCGCTACTAGAATTCGAGCTCGGGCTTATCTAGAGAGCTCTGGC
AGGATATATGCGGTTGTAATTCATTTTTATTGTCTAAATTTCTGTATTTGTTTGTTTGCAATTAGATCCA
CGTTGTGTCTCAAAATCTCTGATGTTACATTGCACAAGATAAAAATATATCATCATGAACAATAAAACTG
TCTGCTTACATAAACAGTAATACAAGGGGTGTTATGAGCCATATTCAACGGGAAACGTCTTGTTCGAGGC
CGCGATTAAATTCCAACATGGATGCTGATTTATATGGGTATAAATGGGCTCGCGATAATGTCGGGCAATC
AGGTGCGACAATCTACCGATTGTATGGGAAGCCCGATGCGCCAGAGTTGTTTCTGAAACATGGCAAAGGT
AGCGTTGCCAATGATGTTACAGATGAGATGGTCAGACTAAACTGGCTGACGGAATTTATGCCTCTTCCGA
CCATCAAGCATTTTATCCGTACTCCTGATGATGCATGGTTACTCACCACTGCGATCCCAGGGAAAACAGC
ATTCCAGGTATTAGAAGAATATCCTGATTCAGGTGAAAATATTGTTGATGCGCTGGCAGTGTTCCTGCGC
CGGTTGCATTCGATTCCTGTTTGTAATTGTCCTTTTAACAGCGATCGCGTATTTCGTCTCGCTCAGGCGC
AATCACGAATGAATAACGGTTTGGTTGATGCGAGTGATTTTGATGACGAGCGTAATGGCTGGCCTGTTGA
ACAAGTCTGGAAAGAAATGCATAAACTTTTGCCATTCTCACCGGATTCAGTCGTCACTCATGGTGATTTC
TCACTTGATAACCTTATTTTTGACGAGGGGAAATTAATAGGTTGTATTGATGTTGGACGAGTCGGAATCG
CAGACCGATACCAGGATCTTGCCATCCTATGGAACTGCCTCGGTGAGTTTTCTCCTTCATTACAGAAACG
GCTTTTTCAAAAATATGGTATTGATAATCCTGATATGAATAAATTGCAGTTTCATTTGATGCTCGATGAG
TTTTTCTAATCAGAATTGGTTAATTGGTTGTAACACTGGCAGAGCATTACGCTGACTTGACGGGACGGCG
GCTTTGTTGAATCAATTGATCTTCTTGAAATCCTTTTTTTCTGCGCGTAATCTGCTGCTTGCAAACAAAA
AAACCACCGCTACCAGCGGTGGTTTGTTTGCCGGATCAAGAGCTACCAACTCTTTTTCCGAAGGTAACTG
GCTTCAGCAGAGCGCAGATACCAAATACTGTTCTTCTAGTGTAGCCGTAGTTAGGCCACCACTTCAAGAA
CTCTGTAGCACCGCCTACATACCTCGCTCTGCTAATCCTGTTACCAGTGGCTGCTGCCAGTGGCGATAAG
TCGTGTCTTACCGGGTTGGACTCAAGACGATAGTTACCGGATAAGGCGCAGCGGTCGGGCTGAACGGGGG
GTTCGTGCACACAGCCCAGCTTGGAGCGAACGACCTACACCGAACTGAGATACCTACAGCGTGAGCTATG
AGAAAGCGCCACGCTTCCCGAAGGGAGAAAGGCGGACAGGTATCCGGTAAGCGGCAGGGTCGGAACAGGA
GAGCGCACGAGGGAGCTTCCAGGGGGAAACGCCTGGTATCTTTATAGTCCTGTCGGGTTTCGCCACCTCT
GACTTGAGCGTCGATTTTTGTGATGCTCGTCAGGGGGGCGGAGCCTATGGAAAAACGCCAGCAACGCGGC
CTTTTTACGGTTCCTGGCCTTTTGCTGGCCTTTTGCTCACATGTTCTTTCCTGCGTTATCCCCTGATTCT
GTGGATAACCGTATTACCGCCTTTGAGTGATCGATCTCTGAAGAAACCGAGCGCCGCCGTCTAAAAAGGT
GATGTGTATTTGAGTAAAACAGCTTGCGTCATGCGGTCGCTGCGTATATGATGCGATGAGTAAATAAACA
AATACGCAAGGGGAACGCATGAAGGTTATCGCTGTACTTAACCAGAAAGGCGGGTCAGGCAAGACGACCA
TCGCAACCCATCTAGCCCGCGCCCTGCAACTCGCCGGGGCCGATGTTCTGTTAGTCGATTCCGATCCCCA
GGGCAGTGCCCGCGATTGGGCGGCCGTGCGGGAAGATCAACCGCTAACCGTTGTCGGCATCGACCGCCCG
ACGATTGACCGCGACGTGAAGGCCATCGGCCGGCGCGACTTCGTAGTGATCGACGGAGCGCCCCAGGCGG
CGGACTTGGCTGTGTCCGCGATCAAGGCAGCCGACTTCGTGCTGATTCCGGTGCAGCCAAGCCCTTACGA
CATATGGGCCACCGCCGACCTGGTGGAGCTGGTTAAGCAGCGCATTGAGGTCACGGATGGAAGGCTACAA
GCGGCCTTTGTCGTGTCGCGGGCGATCAAAGGCACGCGCATCGGCGGTGAGGTTGCCGAGGCGCTGGCCG
GGTACGAGCTGCCCATTCTTGAGTCCCGTATCACGCAGCGCGTGAGCTACCCAGGCACTGCCGCCGCCGG
CACAACCGTTCTTGAATCAGAACCCGAGGGCGACGCTGCCCGCGAGGTCCAGGCGCTGGCCGCTGAAATT
AAATCAAAACTCATTTGAGTTAATGAGGTAAAGAGAAAATGAGCAAAAGCACAAACACGCTAAGTGCCGG
CCGTCCGAGCGCACGCAGCAGCAAGGCTGCAACGTTGGCCAGCCTGGCAGACACGCCAGCCATGAAGCGG
GTCAACTTTCAGTTGCCGGCGGAGGATCACACCAAGCTGAAGATGTACGCGGTACGCCAAGGCAAGACCA
TTACCGAGCTGCTATCTGAATACATCGCGCAGCTACCAGAGTAAATGAGCAAATGAATAAATGAGTAGAT
GAATTTTAGCGGCTAAAGGAGGCGGCATGGAAAATCAAGAACAACCAGGCACCGACGCCGTGGAATGCCC
CATGTGTGGAGGAACGGGCGGTTGGCCAGGCGTAAGCGGCTGGGTTGTCTGCCGGCCCTGCAATGGCACT
GGAACCCCCAAGCCCGAGGAATCGGCGTGAGCGGTCGCAAACCATCCGGCCCGGTACAAATCGGCGCGGC
GCTGGGTGATGACCTGGTGGAGAAGTTGAAGGCCGCGCAGGCCGCCCAGCGGCAACGCATCGAGGCAGAA
GCACGCCCCGGTGAATCGTGGCAAGCGGCCGCTGATCGAATCCGCAAAGAATCCCGGCAACCGCCGGCAG
CCGGTGCGCCGTCGATTAGGAAGCCGCCCAAGGGCGACGAGCAACCAGATTTTTTCGTTCCGATGCTCTA
TGACGTGGGCACCCGCGATAGTCGCAGCATCATGGACGTGGCCGTTTTCCGTCTGTCGAAGCGTGACCGA
CGAGCTGGCGAGGTGATCCGCTACGAGCTTCCAGACGGGCACGTAGAGGTTTCCGCAGGGCCGGCCGGCA
TGGCCAGTGTGTGGGATTACGACCTGGTACTGATGGCGGTTTCCCATCTAACCGAATCCATGAACCGATA
CCGGGAAGGGAAGGGAGACAAGCCCGGCCGCGTGTTCCGTCCACACGTTGCGGACGTACTCAAGTTCTGC
CGGCGAGCCGATGGCGGAAAGCAGAAAGACGACCTGGTAGAAACCTGCATTCGGTTAAACACCACGCACG
TTGCCATGCAGCGTACGAAGAAGGCCAAGAACGGCCGCCTGGTGACGGTATCCGAGGGTGAAGCCTTGAT
TAGCCGCTACAAGATCGTAAAGAGCGAAACCGGGCGGCCGGAGTACATCGAGATCGAGCTAGTTGATTGG
ATGTACCGCGAGATCACAGAAGGCAAGAACCCGGACGTGCTGACGGTTCACCCCGATTACTTTTTGATCG
ATCCCGGCATCGGCCGTTTTCTCTACCGCCTGGCACGCCGCGCCGCAGGCAAGGCAGAAGCCAGATGGTT
GTTCAAGACGATCTACGAACGCAGTGGCAGCGCCGGAGAGTTCAAGAAGTTCTGTTTCACCGTGCGCAAG
CTGATCGGGTCAAATGACCTGCCGGAGTACGATTTGAAGGAGGAGGCGGGGCAGGCTGGCCCGATCCTAG
TCATGCGCTACCGCAACCTGATCGAGGGCGAAGCATCCGCCGGTTCCTAATGTACGGAGCAGATGCTAGG
GCAAATTGCCCTAGCAGGGGAAAAAGGTCGAAAAGATCTCTTTCCTGTGGATAGCGGTCGAAAAGATCTC
TTTCCTGTGGATAGCACGTACATTGGGAACCCAAAGCCGTACATTGGGGTCGAAAAGATCTCTTTCCTGT
GGATAGCACGTACATTGGGAACCCAAAGCCGTACATTGGGAACCGGAACCCGTACATTGGGAACCCAAAG
CCGTACATTGGGAACCGGTCACACATGTAAGTGACTGATATAAAAGAGAAAAAAGGCGATTTTTCCGCCT
AAAACTCTTTAAAACTTATTAAAACTCTTAAAACCCGCCTGGCCTGTGCATAACTGTCTGGCCAGCGCAC
AGCCGAAGAGCTGCAAAAAGCGCCTACCCTTCGGTCGCTGCGCTCCCTACGCCCCGCCGCTTCGCGTCGG
CCTATCGCGGCCGCTGGCCGCTCAAAAATGGCTGGCCTACGGCCAGGCAATCTGCTAGCGCGCGGACAAG
CTAGGATTGGCAGGATATATTCAGTTGTAAATGATATCGCATGCTATGCAGCATTTTTTTGGTGTATGTG
GGCCCCAAATGAAGTGCAGGTCAAACCTTGACAGTGACGACAAATCGTTGGGCGGGTCCAGGGCGAATTT
TGCGACAACATGTCGAGGCTCAGCAGCTGAAAATTCAAACGCGCTAGTCAATGCTATCAATCTGTCGTGT
TCACACGGCATCAAACGGTCACCAATGACGTCAATGGGCTTCCTTAGTCAATATAAAAACCAACGGCTCA
GACTTACCAGCGGCAGGTATTTGTAGTACATCCAACACTGCCCTGATCTCAATGAGATATGAAAAAGCCT
GAACTCACCGCGACGTCTGTCGAGAAGTTTCTGATCGAAAAGTTCGACAGCGTCTCCGACCTGATGCAGC
TCTCGGAGGGCGAAGAATCTCGTGCTTTCAGCTTCGATGTAGGAGGGCGTGGATATGTCCTGCGGGTAAA
TAGCTGCGCCGATGGTTTCTACAAAGATCGTTATGTTTATCGGCACTTTGCATCGGCCGCGCTCCCGATT
CCGGAAGTGCTTGACATTGGGGAGTTTAGCGAGAGCCTGACCTATTGCATCTCCCGCCGTGCACAGGGTG
TCACGTTGCAAGACCTGCCTGAAACCGAACTGCCCGCTGTTCTACAACCGGTCGCGGAGGCGATGGATGC
GATCGCTGCGGCCGATCTTAGCCAGACGAGCGGGTTCGGCCCATTCGGACCGCAAGGAATCGGTCAATAC
ACTACATGGCGTGATTTCATATGCGCGATTGCTGATCCCCATGTGTATCACTGGCAAACTGTGATGGACG
ACACCGTCAGTGCGTCCGTCGCGCAGGCTCTCGATGAGCTGATGCTTTGGGCCGAGGACTGCCCCGAAGT
CCGGCACCTCGTGCACGCGGATTTCGGCTCCAACAATGTCCTGACGGACAATGGCCGCATAACAGCGGTC
ATTGACTGGAGCGAGGCGATGTTCGGGGATTCCCAATACGAGGTCGCCAACATCTTCTTCTGGAGGCCGT
GGTTGGCTTGTATGGAGCAGCAGACGCGCTACTTCGAGCGGAGGCATCCGGAGCTTGCAGGATCGCCACG
ACTCCGGGCGTATATGCTCCGCATTGGTCTTGACCAACTCTATCAGAGCTTGGTTGACGGCAATTTCGAT
GATGCAGCTTGGGCGCAGGGTCGATGCGACGCAATCGTCCGATCCGGAGCCGGGACTGTCGGGCGTACAC
AAATCGCCCGCAGAAGCGCGGCCGTCTGGACCGATGGCTGTGTAGAAGTTCTCGCCGATAGTGGAAACCG
ACGCCCCAGCACTCGTCCGAGGGCAAAGGAATAGAGTAGATCACCGTCGCCGACACCTAATAAAGTCGGC
TAATCTATGTGATTGAGTGTGTCTTGACTTTGTTATTTTGCATGTTTCCAATGTCATTTAGTAACGAAAT
AAACGTTATCCTCTTCTAAAAGCAGGCTGTGTTTTCGGCAAACATCGCCACCCATCGCTAGTTTTTCTAA
AAGTGTTCTAAGCGGGCCTGGTAATAATCTATACGAGCTTATATTTCTAATCATTGCCGAAAAATCCTGT
TTCGAAATAATTTTGTAACTCTCTTTAATATCACCACGAGCAAGCTTCCATGGAAGGTGTGCCGATGTAT
CACCTCTCGCAAGAATTCAAGCTTGGAGGAATTCCAATCCCACAAAAATCTGAGCTTAACAGCACAGTTG
CTCCTCTCAGAGCAGAATCGGGTATTCAACACCCTCATATCAACTACTACGTTGTGTATAACGGTCCACA
TGCCGGTATATACGATGACTGGGGTTGTACAAAGGCGGCAACAAACGGCGTTCCCGGAGTTGCACACAAG
AAATTTGCCACTATTACAGAGGCAAGAGCAGCAGCTGACGCGTACACAACAAGTCAGCAAACAGACAGGT
TGAACTTCATCCCCAAAGGAGAAGCTCAACTCAAGCCCAAGAGCTTTGCTAAGGCCCTAACAAGCCCACC
AAAGCAAAAAGCCCACTGGCTCACGCTAGGAACCAAAAGGCCCAGCAGTGATCCAGCCCCAAAAGAGATC
TCCTTTGCCCCGGAGATTACAATGGACGATTTCCTCTATCTTTACGATCTAGGAAGGAAGTTCGAAGGTG
AAGGTGACGACACTATGTTCACCACTGATAATGAGAAGGTTAGCCTCTTCAATTTCAGAAAGAATGCTGA
CCCACAGATGGTTAGAGAGGCCTACGCAGCAAGTCTCATCAAGACGATCTACCCGAGTAACAATCTCCAG
GAGATCAAATACCTTCCCAAGAAGGTTAAAGATGCAGTCAAAAGATTCAGGACTAATTGCATCAAGAACA
CAGAGAAAGACATATTTCTCAAGATCAGAAGTACTATTCCAGTATGGACGATTCAAGGCTTGCTTCATAA
ACCAAGGCAAGTAATAGAGATTGGAGTCTCTAAAAAGGTAGTTCCTACTGAATCTAAGGCCATGCATGGA
GTCTAAGATTCAAATCGAGGATCTAACAGAACTCGCCGTCAAGACTGGCGAACAGTTCATACAGAGTCTT
TTACGACTCAATGACAAGAAGAAAATCTTCGTCAACATGGTGGAGCACGACACTCTGGTCTACTCCAAAA
ATGTCAAAGATACAGTCTCAGAAGATCAAAGGGCTAT
