>Addgene plasmid #126078 | pLSU4cg10 | depositor partial sequence | sequence record 241703 | FNR(tp):GFP1-10
ATGACCACCGCTGTCACCGCCGCTGTTTCTTTCCCCTCTACCAAAACCACCTCTCTCTCCGCCCGAAGCT
CCTCCGTCATTTCCCCTGACAAAATCAGCTACAAAAAGGTTCCTTTGTACTACAGGAATGTATCTGCAAC
TGGGAAAATGGGACCCATCAGGGCCGCAATGTCCAAAGGAGAAGAACTGTTTACCGGTGTTGTGCCAATT
TTGGTTGAACTCGATGGTGATGTCAACGGACATAAGTTCTCAGTGAGAGGCGAAGGAGAAGGTGACGCCA
CCATTGGAAAATTGACTCTTAAATTCATCTGTACTACTGGTAAACTTCCTGTACCATGGCCGACTCTCGT
AACAACGCTTACGTACGGAGTTCAGTGCTTTTCGAGATACCCAGACCATATGAAAAGACATGACTTTTTT
AAGTCGGCTATGCCTGAAGGTTACGTGCAAGAAAGAACAATTTCGTTCAAAGATGATGGAAAATATAAAA
CTAGAGCAGTTGTTAAATTTGAAGGAGATACTTTGGTTAACCGCATTGAACTGAAAGGAACAGATTTTAA
AGAAGATGGTAATATTCTTGGACACAAACTCGAATACAATTTTAATAGTCATAACGTATACATCACTGCT
GATAAGCAAAAGAACGGAATTAAAGCGAATTTCACAGTACGCCATAATGTAGAAGATGGCAGTGTTCAAC
TTGCCGACCATTACCAACAAAACACCCCTATTGGAGACGGTCCGGTACTTCTTCCTGATAATCACTACCT
CTCAACACAAACAGTCCTGAGCAAAGATCCAAATGAAAAAGGAACAGGTGGCGGCGGAAGTTAG
